>Addgene plasmid #31221 | pDEST-HemmarG | depositor full sequence | sequence record 14308 | Author sequence
CATGATGAAATAACATAAGGTGGTCCCGTCGGCAAGAGACATCCACTTAACGTATGCTTGCAATAAGTGC
GAGTGAAAGGAATAGTATTCTGAGTGTCGTATTGAGTCTGAGTGAGACAGCGATATGATTGTTGATTAAC
CCTTAGCATGTCCGTGGGGTTTGAATTAACTCATAATATTAATTAGACGAAATTATTTTTAAAGTTTTAT
TTTTAATAATTTGCGAGTACGCAAAGCTTCCTAGGTCAAGACCGACCTGTCCGGTGCCCTGAATGAACTG
CAAGACGAGGCAGCGCGGCTATCGTGGCTGGCCACGACGGGCGTTCCTTGCGCAGCTGTGCTCGACGTTG
TCACTGAAGCGGGAAGGGACTGGCTGCTATTGGGCGAAGTGCCGGGGCAGGATCTCCTGTCATCTCACCT
TGCTCCTGCCGAGAAAGTATCCATCATGGCTGATGCAATGCGGCGGCTGCATACGCTTGATCCGGCTACC
TGCCCATTCGACCACCAAGCGAAACATCGCATCGAGCGAGCACGTACTCGGATGGAAGCCGGTCTTGTCG
ATCAGGATGATCTGGACGAAGAGCATCAGGGGCTCGCGCCAGCCGAACTGTTCGCCAAGCTTGGCTGCAT
CACGTAATAAGTGTGCGTTGAATTTATTCGCAAAAACATTGCATATTTTCGGCAAAGTAAAATTTTGTTG
CATACCTTATCAAAAAATAAGTGCTGCATACTTTTTAGAGAAACCAAATAATTTTTTATTGCATACCCGT
TTTTAATAAAATACATTGCATACCCTCTTTTAATAAAAAATATTGCATACTTTGACGAAACAAATTTTCG
TTGCATACCCAATAAAAGATTATTATATTGCATACCCGTTTTTAATAAAATACATTGCATACCCTCTTTT
AATAAAAAATATTGCATACGTTGACGAAACAAATTTTCGTTGCATACCCAATAAAAGATTATTATATTGC
ATACCTTTTCTTGCCATACCATTTAGCCGATCAATTGTGCTCGGCAACAGCATGCTGCAGCAGATCATCA
CAAGTTTGTACAAAAAAGCTGAACGAGAAACGTAAAATGATATAAATATCAATATATTAAATTAGATTTT
GCATAAAAAACAGACTACATAATACTGTAAAACACAACATATCCAGTCACTATGGCGGCCGCATTAGGCA
CCCCAGGCTTTACACTTTATGCTTCCGGCTCGTATAATGTGTGGATTTTGAGTTAGGATCCGTCGAGATT
TTCAGGAGCTAAGGAAGCTAAAATGGAGAAAAAAATCACTGGATATACCACCGTTGATATATCCCAATGG
CATCGTAAAGAACATTTTGAGGCATTTCAGTCAGTTGCTCAATGTACCTATAACCAGACCGTTCAGCTGG
ATATTACGGCCTTTTTAAAGACCGTAAAGAAAAATAAGCACAAGTTTTATCCGGCCTTTATTCACATTCT
TGCCCGCCTGATGAATGCTCATCCGGAATTCCGTATGGCAATGAAAGACGGTGAGCTGGTGATATGGGAT
AGTGTTCACCCTTGTTACACCGTTTTCCATGAGCAAACTGAAACGTTTTCATCGCTCTGGAGTGAATACC
ACGACGATTTCCGGCAGTTTCTACACATATATTCGCAAGATGTGGCGTGTTACGGTGAAAACCTGGCCTA
TTTCCCTAAAGGGTTTATTGAGAATATGTTTTTCGTCTCAGCCAATCCCTGGGTGAGTTTCACCAGTTTT
GATTTAAACGTGGCCAATATGGACAACTTCTTCGCCCCCGTTTTCACCATGGGCAAATATTATACGCAAG
GCGACAAGGTGCTGATGCCGCTGGCGATTCAGGTTCATCATGCCGTTTGTGATGGCTTCCATGTCGGCAG
AATGCTTAATGAATTACAACAGTACTGCGATGAGTGGCAGGGCGGGGCGTAAACGCGTGGATCCGGCTTA
CTAAAAGCCAGATAACAGTATGCGTATTTGCGCGCTGATTTTTGCGGTATAAGAATATATACTGATATGT
ATACCCGAAGTATGTCAAAAAGAGGTATGCTATGAAGCAGCGTATTACAGTGACAGTTGACAGCGACAGC
TATCAGTTGCTCAAGGCATATATGATGTCAATATCTCCGGTCTGGTAAGCACAACCATGCAGAATGAAGC
CCGTCGTCTGCGTGCCGAACGCTGGAAAGCGGAAAATCAGGAAGGGATGGCTGAGGTCGCCCGGTTTATT
GAAATGAACGGCTCTTTTGCTGACGAGAACAGGGGCTGGTGAAATGCAGTTTAAGGTTTACACCTATAAA
AGAGAGAGCCGTTATCGTCTGTTTGTGGATGTACAGAGTGATATTATTGACACGCCCGGGCGACGGATGG
TGATCCCCCTGGCCAGTGCACGTCTGCTGTCAGATAAAGTCTCCCGTGAACTTTACCCGGTGGTGCATAT
CGGGGATGAAAGCTGGCGCATGATGACCACCGATATGGCCAGTGTGCCGGTCTCCGTTATCGGGGAAGAA
GTGGCTGATCTCAGCCACCGCGAAAATGACATCAAAAACGCCATTAACCTGATGTTCTGGGGAATATAAA
TGTCAGGCTCCCTTATACACAGCCAGTCTGCAGGTCGACCATAGTGACTGGATATGTTGTGTTTTACAGT
ATTATGTAGTCTGTTTTTTATGCAAAATCTAATTTAATATATTGATATTTATATCATTTTACGTTTCTCG
TTCAGCTTTCTTGTACAAAGTGGTGATGATCTGGTCTAGCGAGCGCCGGAGTATAAATAGAGGCGCTTCG
TCTACGGAGCGACAATTCAATTCAAACAAGCAAAGTGAACACGTCGCTAAGCGAAAGCTAAGCAAATAAA
CAAGCGCAGCTGAGCAAGCTAAACAATCGTAAAGTGCAAGTTAAAGTGAATCAATTAAAAGTAACCAGCA
ACCAAGTAAATCAACTGCAACTACTGAAATCTGCCGGTGAGATTGTACACCCTTCTTAAAGATCCCCTTC
AAAGTCTAAATTCTTCCTTTTCGTTTAGCCAAGACTCGAGAGAAAACCGGTACGCGTGAATTCCAAAATG
AATCCCAAGAGCGAAGTCCTCATTGCAGCCGTGCTGTTCATGCTGCTGGCCTGCGTCCAGTGTCAAGCTA
GCGGTGGCGGCGGAAGTGGAGGTGGAGGCTCGTTCCAGAAGGCCTCCAGCATAGTCTATAAGAAAGAGGG
GGAACAGGTGGAGTTCTCCTTCCCACTCGCCTTTACAGTTGAAAAGCTGACGGGCAGTGGCGAGCTGTGG
TGGCAGGCGGAGAGGGCTTCCTCCTCCAAGTCTTGGATCACCTTTGACCTGAAGAACAAGGAAGTGTCTG
TAAAACGGGTTACCCAGGACCCTAAGCTCCAGATGGGCAAGAAGCTCCCGCTCCACCTCACCCTGCCCCA
GGCCTTGCCTCAGTATGCTGGCTCTGGAAACCTCACCCTGGCCCTTGAAGCGAAAACAGGAAAGTTGCAT
CAGGAAGTGAACCTGGTGGTGATGAGAGCCACTCAGCTCCAGAAAAATTTGACCTGTGAGGTGTGGGGAC
CCACCTCCCCTAAGCTGATGCTGAGCTTGAAACTGGAGAACAAGGAGGCAAAGGTCTCGAAGCGGGAGAA
GGCGGTGTGGGTGCTGAACCCTGAGGCGGGGATGTGGCAGTGTCTGCTGAGTGACTCGGGACAGGTCCTG
CTGGAATCCAACATCAAGGTTCTGCCCACATGGTCCACCCCGGTGCAGCCAATGGCCCTGATTGTGCTGG
GGGGCGTCGCCGGCCTCCTGCTTTTCATTGGGCTAGGCATCTTCTTCTGTGTCAGGTGCCGGCACCGAAG
GCGCGGCGGAAGCGGAGGCGGATCCCGTAGTCGTGCCCAGGCTTCCGTGAGCAAGGGCGAGGAGCTGTTC
ACCGGGGTGGTGCCCATCCTGGTCGAGCTGGACGGCGACGTAAACGGCCACAAGTTCAGCGTGTCCGGCG
AGGGCGAGGGCGATGCCACCTACGGCAAGCTGACCCTGAAGTTCATCTGCACCACCGGCAAGCTGCCCGT
GCCCTGGCCCACCCTCGTGACCACCCTGACCTACGGCGTGCAGTGCTTCAGCCGCTACCCCGACCACATG
AAGCAGCACGACTTCTTCAAGTCCGCCATGCCCGAAGGCTACGTCCAGGAGCGCACCATCTTCTTCAAGG
ACGACGGCAACTACAAGACCCGCGCCGAGGTGAAGTTCGAGGGCGACACCCTGGTGAACCGCATCGAGCT
GAAGGGCATCGACTTCAAGGAGGACGGCAACATCCTGGGGCACAAGCTGGAGTACAACTACAACAGCCAC
AACGTCTATATCATGGCCGACAAGCAGAAGAACGGCATCAAGGTGAACTTCAAGATCCGCCACAACATCG
AGGACGGCAGCGTGCAGCTCGCCGACCACTACCAGCAGAACACCCCCATCGGCGACGGCCCCGTGCTGCT
GCCCGACAACCACTACCTGAGCACCCAGTCCGCCCTGAGCAAAGACCCCAACGAGAAGCGCGATCACATG
GTCCTGCTGGAGTTCGTGACCGCCGCCGGGATCACTCTCGGCATGGGGCATGGCACCGGCAGCACCGGCA
GCGGCAGCTCCGGAACCGCCTCCTCCGAGGACAACAACATGGCCAGTAAAGGAGAAGAACTTTTCACTGG
AGTTGTCCCAATTCTTGTTGAATTAGATGGTGATGTTAATGGGCACAAATTTTCTGTCAGTGGAGAGGGT
GAAGGTGATGCAACATACGGAAAACTTACCCTTAAATTTATTTGCACTACTGGAAAACTACCTGTTCCAT
GGCCAACACTTGTCACTACTTTAACTTATGGTGTTCAATGCTTTTCAAGATACCCAGATCATATGAAACA
GCATGACTTTTTCAAGAGTGCCATGCCCGAAGGTTATGTCCAGGAAAGAACTATATTTTTCAAAGATGAC
GGGAACTACAAGACACGTGCTGAAGTCAAGTTTGAAGGTGATACCCTTGTTAATAGAATCGAGTTAAAAG
GTATTGATTTTAAAGAAGATGGAAACATTCTTGGACACAAATTGGAATACAACTATAACTCACACAATGT
ATACATCATGGCAGACAAACAAAAGAATGGAATCAAAGTTAACTTCAAAATTAGACACAACATTGAAGAT
GGAAGCGTTCAACTAGCAGACCATTATCAACAAAATACTCCAATTGGCGATGGCCCTGTCCTTTTACCAG
ACAACCATTACCTGTCCACACAATCTGCCCTTTCGAAAGATCCCAACGAAAAGAGAGACCACATGGTCCT
TCTTGAGTTTGTAACAGCTGCTGGGATTACACATGGCATGGATGAACTCTACGAGAACGCAAACAGCTTT
TGCTATGAAAATGAAGTTGCCCTCTAATCTAGAATTAATTAACTAAGCCAGTCGGCAATCGGACGCCTTC
GAAACATGCAACACTAATGTTTAATTCAGATTTCAGCAGAGACAAGCTAAAACACCGACGAGTTGTAATC
ATTTCTGTGCGCCAGCATATATTTCTTATATACAACGTAATACATAATTATGTAATTCTAGCATCTCCCC
AACACTCACATACAAACAAACAAAAAATACAAACACACAAAACGTATTTACCCGCACGCATCCTTGGCGA
GGTTGAGTATGAAACAAAAACAAAACTTAATTTAGAGCAAAGTAATTACACGAATAAATTTAATAAAAAA
AAACTATAATAAAAACGCCAATCATGTTATTTCCAAAAAAAAAAAAAAAAAAAAAACTAGACGAGATGTT
TGCGCTTGTGTCGATGAATGTAAAGAATTGCAACTACATAGATGGTAATTAATTTCAGCTGTAAGAAGTA
CAAGTTTTTCATAATTGTGAGAAAAGTGCAGTAGTATCGCTTAAAGTTCAGTTTTAATCAGGGCATTTAG
CAGCTCGAACCCAATGTATTTGTAAGCCCAATAAACGTGTAAATGCCTAGAGCAAAATATCACAACTGTA
GCTTTTCATCCGAAAGATAATAATGAATAGACTGACCTGACGTTTTTCAAAATGCGTAACTAGTCACGTA
ATAAGTGTGCGTTGAATTTATTCGCAAAAACATTGCATATTTTCGGCAAAGTAAAATTTTGTTGCATACC
TTATCAAAAAATAAGTGCTGCATACTTTTTAGAGAAACCAAATAATTTTTTATTGCATACCCGTTTTTAA
TAAAATACATTGCATACCCTCTTTTAATAAAAAATATTGCATACTTTGACGAAACAAATTTTCGTTGCAT
ACCCAATAAAAGATTATTATATTGCATACCCGTTTTTAATAAAATACATTGCATACCCTCTTTTAATAAA
AAATATTGCATACGTTGACGAAACAAATTTTCGTTGCATACCCAATAAAAGATTATTATATTGCATACCT
TTTCTTGCCATACCATTTAGCCGATCAATTCTAGTATGTATGTAAGTTAATAAAACCCATTTTTGCGGAA
AGTAGATAAAAAAAACATTTTTTTTTTTTACTGCACTGGATATCATTGAACTTATCTGATCAGTTTTAAA
TTTACTTCGATCCAAGGGTATTTGATGTACCAGGTTCTTTCGATTACCTCTCACTCAAAATGACATTCCA
CTCAAAGTCAGCGCTGTTTGCCTCCTTCTCTGTCCACAGAAATATCGCCGTCTCTTTCGCCGCTGCGTCC
GCTATCTCTTTCGCCACCGTTTGTAGCGTTACGTAGCGTCAATGTCCGCCTTCAGTTGCATTTTGTCAGC
GGTTTCGTGACGAAGCTCCAAGCGGTTTACGCCATCAATTAAACACAAAGTGCTGTGCCAAAACTCCTCT
CGCTTCTTATTTTTGTTTGTTTTTTGAGTGATTGGGGTGGTGATTGGTTTTGGGTGGGTAAGCAGGGGAA
AGTGTGAAAAATCCCGGCAATGGGCCAAGAGGATCAGGAGCTATTAATTCGCGGAGGCAGCAAACACCCA
TCTGCCGAGCATCTGAACAATGTGAGTAGTACATGTGCATACATCTTAAGTTCACTTGATCTATAGGAAC
TGCGATTGCAACATCAAATTGTCTGCGGCGTGAGAACTGCGACCCACAAAAATCCCAAACCGCAATCGCA
CAAACAAATAGTGACACGAAACAGATTATTCTGGTAGCTGTTCTCGCTATATAAGACAATTTTTGAGATC
ATATCATGATCAAGACATCTAAAGGCATTCATTTTCGACTATATTCTTTTTTACAAAAAATATAACAACC
AGATATTTTAAGCTGATCCTAGATGCACAAAAAATAAATAAAAGTATAAACCTACTTCGTAGGATACTTC
GGGGTACTTTTTGTTCGGGGTTAGATGAGCATAACGCTTGTAGTTGATATTTGAGATCCCCTATCATTGC
AGGGTGACAGCGGAGCGGCTTCGCAGAGCTGCATTAACCAGGGCTTCGGGCAGGCCAAAAACTACGGCAC
GCTCCGGCCACCCAGTCCGCCGGAGGACTCCGGTTCAGGGAGCGGCCAACTAGCCGAGAACCTCACCTAT
GCCTGGCACAATATGGACATCTTTGGGGCGGTCAATCAGCCGGGCTCCGGATGGCGGCAGCTGGTCAACC
GGACACGCGGACTATTCTGCAACGAGCGACACATACCGGCGCCCAGGAAACATTTGCTCAAGAACGGTGA
GTTTCTATTCGCAGTCGGCTGATCTGTGTGAAATCTTAATAAAGGGTCCAATTACCAATTTGAAACTCAG
TTTGCGGCGTGGCCTATCCGGGCGAACTTTTGGCCGTGATGGGCAGTTCCGGTGCCGGAAAGACGACCCT
GCTGAATGCCCTTGCCTTTCGATCGCCGCAGGGCATCCAAGTATCGCCATCCGGGATGCGACTGCTCAAT
GGCCAACCTGTGGACGCCAAGGAGATGCAGGCCAGGTGCGCCTATGTCCAGCAGGATGACCTCTTTATCG
GCTCCCTAACGGCCAGGGAACACCTGATTTTCCAAGCCATGGTGCGGATGCCACGACATCTGACCTATCG
GCAGCGAGTGGCCCGCGTGGATCAGGTGATCCAGGAGCTTTCGCTCAGCAAATGTCAGCACACGATCATC
GGTGTGCCCGGCAGGGTGAAAGGTCTGTCCGGCGGAGAAAGGAAGCGTCTGGCATTCGCCTCCGAGGCTC
TAACCGATCCGCCGCTTCTGATCTGCGATGAGCCCACCTCCGGACTGGACTCCTTTACCGCCCACAGCGT
CGTCCAGGTGCTGAAGAAGCTGTCGCAGAAGGGCAAGACCGTCATCCTGACCATTCATCAGCCGTCTTCC
GAGCTGTTTGAGCTCTTTGACAAGATCCTTCTGATGGCCGAGGGCAGGGTAGCTTTCTTGGGCACTCCCA
GCGAAGCCGTCGACTTCTTTTCCTAGTGAGTTCGATGTGTTTATTAAGGGTATCTAGTATTACATAACAT
CTCAACTCCTATCCAGCGTGGGTGCCCAGTGTCCTACCAACTACAATCCGGCGGACTTTTACGTACAGGT
GTTGGCCGTTGTGCCCGGACGGGAGATCGAGTCCCGTGATCGGATCGCCAAGATATGCGACAATTTTGCC
ATTAGCAAAGTAGCCCGGGATATGGAGCAGTTGTTGGCCACCAAAAATCTGGAGAAGCCACTGGAGCAGC
CGGAGAATGGGTACACCTACAAGGCCACCTGGTTCATGCAGTTCCGGGCGGTCCTGTGGCGATCCTGGCT
GTCGGTGCTCAAGGAACCACTCCTCGTAAAAGTGCGACTTATTCAGACAACGGTGAGTGGTTCCAGTGGA
AACAAATGATATAACGCTTACAATTCTTGGAAACAAATTCGCTAGATTTTAGATAGAATTGCCTGATTCC
ACACCCTTCTTAGTTTTTTTCAATGAGATGTATAGTTTATAGTTTTGCAGAAGATAAATAAATTTCATTT
AACTCGCGAATATTAATGAGATGCGAGTAACATTTTAATTTGCAGATGGTTGCCATCTTGATTGGCCTCA
TCTTTTTGGGCCAACAACTCACGCAAGTGGGTGTGATGAATATCAACGGAGCCATCTTCCTCTTCCTGAC
CAACATGACCTTTCAAAACGTCTTTGCCACGATAAATGTAAGTCATGTTTAGAATACATTTGCATTTCAA
TAATTTACTAACTTTCTAATGAATCGATTCGATTTAGGTGTTCACCTCAGAGCTGCCAGTTTTTATGAGG
GAGGCCCGAAGTCGACTTTATCGCTGTGACACATACTTTCTGGGCAAAACGATTGCCGAATTGCCGCTTT
TTCTCACAGTGCCACTGGTCTTCACGGCGATTGCCTATCCGATGATCGGACTGCGGGCCGGAGTGCTGCA
CTTCTTCAACTGCCTGGCGCTGGTCACTCTGGTGGCCAATGTGTCAACGTCCTTCGGATATCTAATATCC
TGCGCCAGCTCCTCGACCTCGATGGCGCTGTCTGTGGGTCCGCCGGTTATCATACCATTCCTGCTCTTTG
GCGGCTTCTTCTTGAACTCGGGCTCGGTGCCAGTATACCTCAAATGGTTGTCGTACCTCTCATGGTTCCG
TTACGCCAACGAGGGTCTGCTGATTAACCAATGGGCGGACGTGGAGCCGGGCGAAATTAGCTGCACATCG
TCGAACACCACGTGCCCCAGTTCGGGCAAGGTCATCCTGGAGACGCTTAACTTCTCCGCCGCCGATCTGC
CGCTGGACTACGTGGGTCTGGCCATTCTCATCGTGAGCTTCCGGGTGCTCGCATATCTGGCTCTAAGACT
TCGGGCCCGACGCAAGGAGTAGCCGACATATATCCGAAATAACTGCTTGTTTTTTTTTTTTACCATTATT
ACCATCGTGTTTACTGTTTATTGCCCCCTCAAAAAGCTAATGTAATTATATTTGTGCCAATAAAAACAAG
ATATGACCTATAGAATACAAGTATTTCCCCTTCGAACATCCCCACAAGTAGACTTTGGATTTGTCTTCTA
ACCAAAAGACTTACACACCTGCATACCTTACATCAAAAACTCGTTTATCGCTACATAAAACACCGGGATA
TATTTTTTATATACATACTTTTCAAATCGCGCGCCCTCTTCATAATTCACCTCCACCACACCACGTTTCG
TAGTTGCTCTTTCGCTGTCTCCCACCCGCTCTCCGCAACACATTCACCTTTTGTTCGACGACCTTGGAGC
GACTGTCGTTAGTTCCGCGCGATTCGGTTCGCTCAAATGGTTCCGAGTGGTTCATTTCGTCTCAATAGAA
ATTAGTAATAAATATTTGTATGTACAATTTATTTGCTCCAATATATTTGTATATATTTCCCTCACAGCTA
TATTTATTCTAATTTAATATTATGACTTTTTAAGGTAATTTTTTGTGACCTGTTCGGAGTGATTAGCGTT
ACAATTTGAACTGAAAGTGACATCCAGTGTTTGTTCCTTGTGTAGATGCATCTCAAAAAAATGGTGGGCA
TAATAGTGTTGTTTATATATATCAAAAATAACAACTATAATAATAAGAATACATTTAATTTAGAAAATGC
TTGGATTTCACTGGAACTAGAATTAATTCGGCTGCTGCTCTAAACGACGCATTTCGTACTCCAAAGTACG
AATTTTTTCCCTCAAGCTCTTATTTTCATTAAACAATGAACAGGACCTAACGCACAGTCACGTTATTGTT
TACATAAATGATTTTTTTTACTATTCAAACTTACTCTGTTTGTGTACTCCCACTGGTATAGCCTTCTTTT
ATCTTTTCTGGTTCAGGCTCTATCACTTTACTAGGTACGGCATCTGCGTTGAGTCGCCTCCTTTTAAATG
TCTGACCTTTTGCAGGTGCAGCCTTCCACTGCGAATCATTAAAGTGGGTATCACAAATTTGGGAGTTTTC
ACCAAGGCTGCACCCAAGGCTCTGCTCCCACAATTTTCTCTTAATAGCACACTTCGGCACGTGAATTAAT
TTTACTCCAGTCACAGCTTTGCAGCAAAATTTGCAATATTTCATTTTTTTTTATTCCACGTAAGGGTTAA
TGTTTTCAAAAAAAAATTCGTCCGCACACAACCTTTCCTCTCAACAAGCAAACGTGCACTGAATTTAAGT
GTATACTTCGGTAAGCTTCGGCTATCGACGGGACCACCTTATGTTATTTCATCATGGGCCAGACCCACGT
AGTCCAGCGGCAGATCGGCGGCGGAGAAGTTAAGCGTCTCCAGGATGACCTTGCCCGAACTGGGGCACGT
GGTGTTCGACGATGTGCAGCTAATTTCGCCCGGCTCCACGTCCGCCCATTGGTTAATCAGCAGACCCTCG
TTGGCGTAACGGAACCATGAGAGGTACGACAACCATTTGAGGTATACTGGCACCGAGCCCGAGTTCAAGA
AGAAGGCGTTTTTCCATAGGCTCCGCCCCCCTGACGAGCATCACAAAAATCGACGCTCAAGTCAGAGGTG
GCGAAACCCGACAGGACTATAAAGATACCAGGCGTTTCCCCCTGGAAGCTCCCTCGTGCGCTCTCCTGTT
CCGACCCTGCCGCTTACCGGATACCTGTCCGCCTTTCTCCCTTCGGGAAGCGTGGCGCTTTCTCATAGCT
CACGCTGTAGGTATCTCAGTTCGGTGTAGGTCGTTCGCTCCAAGCTGGGCTGTGTGCACGAACCCCCCGT
TCAGCCCGACCGCTGCGCCTTATCCGGTAACTATCGTCTTGAGTCCAACCCGGTAAGACACGACTTATCG
CCACTGGCAGCAGCCACTGGTAACAGGATTAGCAGAGCGAGGTATGTAGGCGGTGCTACAGAGTTCTTGA
AGTGGTGGCCTAACTACGGCTACACTAGAAGGACAGTATTTGGTATCTGCGCTCTGCTGAAGCCAGTTAC
CTTCGGAAAAAGAGTTGGTAGCTCTTGATCCGGCAAACAAACCACCGCTGGTAGCGGTGGTTTTTTTGTT
TGCAAGCAGCAGATTACGCGCAGAAAAAAAGGATCTCAAGAAGATCCTTTGATCTTTTCTACGGGGTCTG
ACGCTCAGTGGAACGAAAACTCACGTTAAGGGATTTTGGTCATGAGATTATCAAAAAGGATCTTCACCTA
GATCCTTTTAAATTAAAAATGAAGTTTTAAATCAATCTAAAGTATATATGAGTAAACTTGGTCTGACAGT
TACCAATGCTTAATCAGTGAGGCACCTATCTCAGCGATCTGTCTATTTCGTTCATCCATAGTTGCCTGAC
TCCCCGTCGTGTAGATAACTACGATACGGGAGGGCTTACCATCTGGCCCCAGTGCTGCAATGATACCGCG
AGACCCACGCTCACCGGCTCCAGATTTATCAGCAATAAACCAGCCAGCCGGAAGGGCCGAGCGCAGAAGT
GGTCCTGCAACTTTATCCGCCTCCATCCAGTCTATTAATTGTTGCCGGGAAGCTAGAGTAAGTAGTTCGC
CAGTTAATAGTTTGCGCAACGTTGTTGCCATTGCTACAGGCATCGTGGTGTCACGCTCGTCGTTTGGTAT
GGCTTCATTCAGCTCCGGTTCCCAACGATCAAGGCGAGTTACATGATCCCCCATGTTGTGCAAAAAAGCG
GTTAGCTCCTTCGGTCCTCCGATCGTTGTCAGAAGTAAGTTGGCCGCAGTGTTATCACTCATGGTTATGG
CAGCACTGCATAATTCTCTTACTGTCATGCCATCCGTAAGATGCTTTTCTGTGACTGGTGAGTACTCAAC
CAAGTCATTCTGAGAATAGTGTATGCGGCGACCGAGTTGCTCTTGCCCGGCGTCAATACGGGATAATACC
GCGCCACATAGCAGAACTTTAAAAGTGCTCATCATTGGAAAACGTTCTTCGGGGCGAAAACTCTCAAGGA
TCTTACCGCTGTTGAGATCCAGTTCGATGTAACCCACTCGTGCACCCAACTGATCTTCAGCATCTTTTAC
TTTCACCAGCGTTTCTGGGTGAGCAAAAACAGGAAGGCAAAATGCCGCAAAAAAGGGAATAAGGGCGACA
CGGAAATGTTGAATACTCATACTCTTCCTTTTTCAATATTATTGAAGCATTTATCAGGGTTATTGTCTCA
TGAGCGGATACATATTTGAATGTATTTAGAAAAATAAACAAATAGGGGTTCCGCGCACATTTCCCCGAAA
AGTGCCACCTGACGTCTAAGAAACCATTATTATCATGACATTAACCTATAAAAATAGGCGTATCACGAGG
CCCTTTCGTCTCGCGCGTTTCGGTGATGACGGTGAAAACCTCTGACACATGCAGCTCCCGGAGACGGTCA
CAGCTTGTCTGTAAGCGGATGCCGGGAGCAGACAAGCCCGTCAGGGCGCGTCAGCGGGTGTTGGCGGGTG
TCGGGGCTGGCTTAACTATGCGGCATCAGAGCAGATTGTACTGAGAGTGCACCATTCGACATGCCCGCCG
TGACCGTCGAGAACCCGCTGACGCTGCCCCGCGTATCCGCACCCGCCGACGCCGTCGCACGTCCCGTGCT
CACCGTGACCACCGCGCCCAGCGGTTTCGAGGGCGAGGGCTTCCCGGTGCGCCGCGCGTTCGCCGGGATC
AACTACCGCCACCTCGACCCGTTCATCATGATGGACCAGATGGGTGAGGTGGAGTACGCGCCCGGGGAGC
CCAAGGGCACGCCCTGGCACCCGCACCGCGGCTTCGAGACCGTGACCTACATCGTCGATATGCGGTGTGA
AATACCGCACCGAATCGCGCGGAACTAACGACAGTCGCTCCAAGGTCGTCGAACAAAAGGTGAATGTGTT
GCGGAGAGCGGGTGGGAGACAGCGAAAGAGCAACTACGAAACGTGGTGTGGTGGAGGTGAATTATGAAGA
GGGCGCGCGATTTGAAAAGTATGTATATAAAAAATATATCCCGGTGTTTTATGTAGCGATAAACGAGTTT
TTGATGTAAGGTATGCAGGTGTGTAAGTCTTTTGGTTAGAAGACAAATCCAAAGTCTACTTGTGGGGATG
TTCGAAGGGGAAATACTTGTATTCTATAGGTCATATCTTGTTTTTATTGGCACAAATATAATTACATTAG
CTTTTTGAGGGGGCAATAAACAGTAAACACGATGGTAATAATGGTAAAAAAAAAAAACAAGCAGTTATTT
CGGATATATGTCGGCTACTCCTTGCGTCGGGCCCGAAGTCTTAGAGCCAGATATGCGAGCACCCGGAAGC
TCACGATGAGAATGGCCAGAC
Features (pLannotate 1.2.2; 28 found; start..end, strand, type, name):
      1..233     -  misc_feature   P element 3' end: P element 3' end
    245..617     +  CDS            NeoR/KanR (fragment): aminoglycoside phosphotransferase from Tn5; aph(3')-II (or nptII); confers resistance to neomycin, kanamycin, and G418 (Geneticin®)
    631..1016    +  protein_bind   gypsy insulator: chromatin insulator from Drosophila Su(Hw), CP190, and Mod(mdg4)67.2
   1050..1174    +  protein_bind   attR1: mutant version of attR; recombination site for the Gateway® LR reaction LR Clonase™
   1199..1229    +  promoter       lac UV5 promoter: E. coli lac promoter with an "up" mutation
   1253..1282    +  promoter       cat promoter (fragment): promoter of the E. coli cat gene encoding chloramphenicol acetyltransferase
   1283..1942    +  CDS            CmR: chloramphenicol acetyltransferase; cat; confers resistance to chloramphenicol
   2121..2279    +  CDS            ccdA (fragment): CCDA_ECO57 - Also known as H, letA. Experimental evidence at protein level: Swiss-Prot protein existence level 1. Antitoxin component of a type II toxin-antitoxin (TA) system which inhibits the post-segregational killing (PSK) of plasmid-free cells, also referred to as a plasmid addiction system. Binds to and blocks the activity of CcdB; will also remove bound CcdB protein from the CcdB-GyrA complex by forming a CcdA-CcdB complex, a process termed rejuvenation. Functions as a transcriptional corepressor for the ccdAB operon, repression also requires CcdB (By similarity). From Escherichia coli
   2284..2586    +  CDS            ccdB: CCDB_ECOLI - Also known as G, letB, letD. Experimental evidence at protein level: Swiss-Prot protein existence level 1. Toxic component of a type II toxin-antitoxin (TA) system, functioning in plasmid maintainence. Responsible for the post- segregational killing (PSK) of plasmid-free cells, also referred to as a plasmid addiction system. Half-life of over 2 hours. Cell killing by CcdB is accompanied by filamentation, defects in chromosome and plasmid segregation, defects in cell division, formation of anucleate cells, decreased DNA synthesis and plasmid loss. Interferes with the activity of DN
   2630..2754    -  protein_bind   attR2: mutant version of attR; recombination site for the Gateway® LR reaction LR Clonase™
   2776..2975    +  promoter       hsp70 promoter (fragment): Drosophila melanogaster hsp70Bb promoter
   3078..3146    +  CDS            Akh (fragment): AKH_DROME - Experimental evidence at protein level: Swiss-Prot protein existence level 1. Probably causes a marked increase in hemolymph carbohydrate. From Drosophila melanogaster (Fruit fly).
   3183..3845    +  CDS            CD4 (truncated) (fragment): truncated human CD4 cell surface glycoprotein lacking the cytoplasmic tail
   3897..4595    +  CDS            EGFP: EGFP is a basic (constitutively fluorescent) green fluorescent protein published in 1996, derived from Aequorea victoria. It is reported to be a rapidly-maturing weak dimer with moderate acid sensitivity.
   4596..4665    +  CDS            TDsmURFP (fragment): monomeric tandem dimer of a small ultra-red fluorescent protein derived from a cyanobacterial phycobiliprotein (Rodriguez et al., 2016)
   4659..5372    +  CDS            sg12: sg12 is a basic (constitutively fluorescent) long stokes shift fluorescent protein published in 1997, derived from Aequorea victoria.
   6085..6470    +  protein_bind   gypsy insulator: chromatin insulator from Drosophila Su(Hw), CP190, and Mod(mdg4)67.2
   6471..10590   +  gene           mini-white: white; This modified version of the white gene lacks part of the first intron.
  10601..11186   -  misc_feature   P element 5' end: No description available
  11187..11415   -  CDS            mini-white (fragment): Drosophila white gene eye color pigment; white; This is a modified version of the white gene lacking part of the first intron.
  11421..12009   -  rep_origin     ori: high-copy-number ColE1/pMB1/pBR322/pUC origin of replication
  12180..13040   -  CDS            AmpR: β-lactamase; bla; confers resistance to ampicillin, carbenicillin, and related antibiotics
  13041..13145   -  promoter       AmpR promoter: bla
  13240..13275   +  CDS            rop (fragment): Rop protein, which maintains plasmids at low copy number; rop
  13377..13425   +  misc_feature   bom (fragment): basis of mobility region from pBR322
  13619..13688   -  protein_bind   attB: attB site for the φC31 integrase (Groth et al., 2000) phage φC31 integrase
  13708..13730   +  misc_feature   bom (fragment): basis of mobility region from pBR322
  13729..1       -  gene           mini-white (fragment) (across the origin): white; This modified version of the white gene lacks part of the first intron.
