[The description below was written by a language model from this plasmid's Addgene catalogue record and pLannotate feature annotations shown in this document.]
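Description:
pDEST-HemmarG is a Gateway destination vector for Drosophila transgenesis, built on the pAPIC-HIH backbone and designed so that any enhancer of interest can be placed upstream of a membrane-targeted green fluorescent marker. It replicates in E. coli from a high-copy ColE1/pUC-type origin and carries AmpR on the backbone. The Gateway cassette (attR1, a chloramphenicol resistance gene, ccdB, attR2) adds chloramphenicol selection and requires a ccdB-tolerant strain for propagation of the empty vector. In an LR reaction, an enhancer from an entry clone replaces this cassette, removing ccdB so that recombinants can be recovered in ordinary strains.

Immediately downstream of attR2 lies a fragment of the Drosophila hsp70 promoter, which by its position presumably acts as the basal promoter on which the inserted enhancer acts. It drives the CD4-tdGFP reporter. This is a fusion of the Drosophila Akh signal peptide, a truncated human CD4 including its transmembrane domain but lacking the cytoplasmic tail, two tandem GFP copies (EGFP followed by a second Aequorea GFP variant, annotated automatically as sg12), and, according to the catalogue entry, a Kir2.1 ER exit signal that is not annotated in the feature table. The short TDsmURFP hit between the two GFPs is probably just a linker match.

Gypsy insulators flank the enhancer-reporter unit to shield it from genomic position effects. A mini-white gene provides an eye-colour marker for identifying transformants. Both P element ends and a φC31 attB site are annotated, indicating that either transposase-mediated or site-specific integration is possible. The resulting transgenes label the cell membranes of enhancer-defined cell types independently of binary expression systems. The associated publication used such markers to study nonautonomous mechanisms and neuron-glia interactions.
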