Addgene plasmid #31221: pDEST-HemmarG
Depositing lab: Yuh-Nung Jan. Depositing organization: University of California, San Francisco (UCSF). Publication: Enhancer-driven membrane markers for analysis of nonautonomous mechanisms reveal neuron-glia interactions in Drosophila. Han C, Jan LY, Jan YN. Proc Natl Acad Sci U S A. 2011 Jun 7;108(23):9673-8. doi: 10.1073/pnas.1106386108. Epub 2011 May 23. PubMed 21606367.
Backbone
  Vector backbone: pAPIC-HIH
  Backbone size w/o insert (bp): 10193
  Vector type: Insect Expression
Growth in bacteria
  Bacterial resistance: Chloramphenicol and Ampicillin, 25 & 100 μg/mL
  Growth temperature: 37°C
  Growth strain: ccdB Survival
  Growth instructions: ccdB Survival™ 2 T1R Cells @ 37C.
  Copy number: High Copy
Gene/Insert
  Gene/Insert name: CD4-tdGFP
  Species: H. sapiens (human), D. melanogaster (fly); Aequorea victoria
  Insert size (bp): 2340
  Mutation: Fusion of signal peptide of Drosophila Akh gene, human CD4 transmembrane domain, EGFP, GFP, and Kir2.1 ER exit signal.
  Entrez Gene: CD4 (a.k.a. CD4mut, IMD79, Leu-3, OKT4D, T4)
  Tag / fusion protein: CD4 (N terminal on insert); EGFP/GFP (C terminal on insert)
  Cloning method: Restriction Enzyme; 5′ cloning site XhoI (not destroyed); 3′ cloning site XbaI (not destroyed)
  Sequencing primers: 5′ ACTGCAACTACTGAAATCTGCC; 3′ GGCGCACAGAAATGATTACAAC
Terms and licenses: Academic/Nonprofit Terms; Industry Terms: Not Available to Industry
Depositor comments: Gateway destination vector for cloning any enhancer to drive expression of membrane marker CD4-tdGFP The depositing laboratory recommends growing bacteria either on LB plates with 80 ug/ml Carbenicillin or in LB liquid media with 60 ug/ml Carbenicillin (a semi-synthetic ampicillin analog)
How to cite: pDEST-HemmarG was a gift from Yuh-Nung Jan (Addgene plasmid # 31221 ; http://n2t.net/addgene:31221 ; RRID:Addgene_31221)
