>Addgene plasmid #31221 | pDEST-HemmarG | addgene partial sequence | sequence record 66457 | Hemmar-F
AAGTCTAAATTCTTCCTTTTCGTTTAGCCAAGACTCGAGAGAAAACCGGTACGCGTGAATTCCAAAATGA
ATCCCAAGAGCGAAGTCCTCATTGCAGCCGTGCTGTTCATGCTGCTGGCCTGCGTCCAGTGTCAAGCTAG
CGGTGGCGGCGGAAGTGGAGGTGGAGGCTCGTTCCAGAAGGCCTCCAGCATAGTCTATAAGAAAGAGGGG
GAACAGGTGGAGTTCTCCTTCCCACTCGCCTTTACAGTTGAAAAGCTGACGGGCAGTGGCGAGCTGTGGT
GGCAGGCGGAGAGGGCTTCCTCCTCCAAGTCTTGGATCACCTTTGACCTGAAGAACAAGGAAGTGTCTGT
AAAACGGGTTACCCAGGACCCTAAGCTCCAGATGGGCAAGAAGCTCCCGCTCCACCTCACCCTGCCCCAG
GCCTTGCCTCAGTATGCTGGCTCTGGAAACCTCACCCTGGCCCTTGAAGCGAAAACAGGAAAGTTGCATC
AGGAAGTGAACCTGGTGGTGATGAGAGCCACTCAGCTCCAGAAAAATTTGACCTGTGAGGTGTGGGGACC
CACCTCCCCTAAGCTGATGCTGAGCTTGAAACTGGAGAACAAGGAGGCAAAGGTCTCGAAGCGGGAGAAG
GCGGTGTGGGTGCTGAACCCTGAGGCGGGGATGTGGCAGTGTCTGCTGAGTGACTCGGGACAGGTCCTGC
TGGAATCCAACATCAAGGTTCTGCCCACATGGTCCACCCCGGTGCAGCCAATGGCCCTGATTGTGCTGGG
GGGCGTCGCCGGCCTCCTGCTTTTCATTGGGCTAGGCATCTTC
