>Addgene plasmid #31221 | pDEST-HemmarG | addgene partial sequence | sequence record 66458 | Hemmar-R 5'-GGCGCACAGAAATGATTACAAC-3'
AATCTGAATTAAACATTAGTGTTGCATGTTTCGAAGGCGTCCGATTGCCGACTGGCTTAGTTAATTAATT
CTAGATTAGAGGGCAACTTCATTTTCATAGCAAAAGCTGTTTGCGTTCTCGTAGAGTTCATCCATGCCAT
GTGTAATCCCAGCAGCTGTTACAAACTCAAGAAGGACCATGTGGTCTCTCTTTTCGTTGGGATCTTTCGA
AAGGGCAGATTGTGTGGACAGGTAATGGTTGTCTGGTAAAAGGACAGGGCCATCGCCAATTGGAGTATTT
TGTTGATAATGGTCTGCTAGTTGAACGCTTCCATCTTCAATGTTGTGTCTAATTTTGAAGTTAACTTTGA
TTCCATTCTTTTGTTTGTCTGCCATGATGTATACATTGTGTGAGTTATAGTTGTATTCCAATTTGTGTCC
AAGAATGTTTCCATCTTCTTTAAAATCAATACCTTTTAACTCGATTCTATTAACAAGGGTATCACCTTCA
AACTTGACTTCAGCACGTGTCTTGTAGTTCCCGTCATCTTTGAAAAATATAGTTCTTTCCTGGACATAAC
CTTCGGGCATGGCACTCTTGAAAAAGTCATGCTGTTTCATATGATCTGGGTATCTTGAAAAGCATTGAAC
ACCATAAGTTAAAGTAGTGACAAGTGTTGGCCATGGAACAGGTAGTTTTCCAGTAGTGCAAATAAATTTA
AGGGTAAGTTTTCCGTATGTTGCATCACCTTCACCCTCTCCACTGACAGAAAATTTGTGCCCATTAACAT
CACCATCTAATTCAACAAGAATTGGGACAACTCCAGTGAAAAGTTCTTCTCCTTTACTGGCCATGTTGTT
GTCCTCGGAGGAGGCGGTTCCGGAGCTGCCGCTGCCGGTGCTGCCGGTGCCATGCCCCATGCCGAGAGTG
ATCCCGGCGGCGGTCACGAACTCCAGCAGGACCATGTGATCGC
