>Addgene plasmid #31221 | pDEST-HemmarG | addgene partial sequence | sequence record 66459 | CAT-F 5'-GTTTGTGATGGCTTCCATGTC-3'
GTACTGCGATGAGTGGCAGGGCGGGGCGTAAACGCGTGGATCCGGCTTACTAAAAGCCAGATAACAGTAT
GCGTATTTGCGCGCTGATTTTTGCGGTATAAGAATATATACTGATATGTATACCCGAAGTATGTCAAAAA
GAGGTATGCTATGAAGCAGCGTATTACAGTGACAGTTGACAGCGACAGCTATCAGTTGCTCAAGGCATAT
ATGATGTCAATATCTCCGGTCTGGTAAGCACAACCATGCAGAATGAAGCCCGTCGTCTGCGTGCCGAACG
CTGGAAAGCGGAAAATCAGGAAGGGATGGCTGAGGTCGCCCGGTTTATTGAAATGAACGGCTCTTTTGCT
GACGAGAACAGGGGCTGGTGAAATGCAGTTTAAGGTTTACACCTATAAAAGAGAGAGCCGTTATCGTCTG
TTTGTGGATGTACAGAGTGATATTATTGACACGCCCGGGCGACGGATGGTGATCCCCCTGGCCAGTGCAC
GTCTGCTGTCAGATAAAGTCTCCCGTGAACTTTACCCGGTGGTGCATATCGGGGATGAAAGCTGGCGCAT
GATGACCACCGATATGGCCAGTGTGCCGGTCTCCGTTATCGGGGAAGAAGTGGCTGATCTCAGCCACCGC
GAAAATGACATCAAAAACGCCATTAACCTGATGTTCTGGGGAATATAAATGTCAGGCTCCCTTATACACA
GCCAGTCTGCAGGTCGACCATAGTGACTGGATATGTTGTGTTTTACAGTATTATGTAGTCTGTTTTTTAT
GCAAAATCTAATTTAATATATTGATATTTATATCATTTTACGTTTCTCGTTCAGCTTTCTTGTACAAAGT
GGTGATGATCTGGTCTAGCGAGCGCCGGAGTATAAATAGAGGCGCTTCGTCTACGGAGCGACAATTCAAT
TCAAACAAGCAAAGTGAACACGTCGCTAAGC
