>Addgene plasmid #31221 | pDEST-HemmarG | addgene partial sequence | sequence record 66460 | ccdB-rev 5'-ATATGCACCACCGGGTAAAG-3'
TGCACTGGCCAGGGGGATCACCATCCGTCGCCCGGGCGTGTCAATAATATCACTCTGTACATCCACAAAC
AGACGATAACGGCTCTCTCTTTTATAGGTGTAAACCTTAAACTGCATTTCACCAGCCCCTGTTCTCGTCA
GCAAAAGAGCCGTTCATTTCAATAAACCGGGCGACCTCAGCCATCCCTTCCTGATTTTCCGCTTTCCAGC
GTTCGGCACGCAGACGACGGGCTTCATTCTGCATGGTTGTGCTTACCAGACCGGAGATATTGACATCATA
TATGCCTTGAGCAACTGATAGCTGTCGCTGTCAACTGTCACTGTAATACGCTGCTTCATAGCATACCTCT
TTTTGACATACTTCGGGTATACATATCAGTATATATTCTTATACCGCAAAAATCAGCGCGCAAATACGCA
TACTGTTATCTGGCTTTTAGTAAGCCGGATCCACGCGTTTACGCCCCGCCCTGCCACTCATCGCAGTACT
GTTGTAATTCATTAAGCATTCTGCCGACATGGAAGCCATCACAAACGGCATGATGAACCTGAATCGCCAG
CGGCATCAGCACCTTGTCGCCTTGCGTATAATATTTGCCCATGGTGAAAACGGGGGCGAAGAAGTTGTCC
ATATTGGCCACGTTTAAATCAAAACTGGTGAAACTCACCCAGGGATTGGCTGAGACGAAAAACATATTCT
CAATAAACCCTTTAGGGAAATAGGCCAGGTTTTCACCGTAACACGCCACATCTTGCGAATATATGTGTAG
AAACTGCCGGAAATCGTCGTGGTATTCACTCCAGAGCGATGAAAACGTTTCAGTTTGCTCATGGAAAACG
GTGTAACAAGGGTGAACACTATCCCATATCACCAGCTCACCGTC
